>Addgene plasmid #69581 | pRRLNeo-pEF1a-p53ashL344P-mCerulean | depositor full sequence | sequence record 123106 | pRRLNeo-pEF1a-p53ashL344P-mCerulean sequence 10565 bps
GTACAAAAAAGCAGGCTTCATGGAGGAGCCGCAGTCAGATCCTAGCGTCGAGCCCCCTCTGAGTCAGGAA
ACATTTTCAGACCTATGGAAACTACTTCCTGAAAACAACGTTCTGTCCCCCTTGCCGTCCCAAGCAATGG
ATGATTTGATGCTGTCCCCGGACGATATTGAACAATGGTTCACTGAAGACCCAGGTCCAGATGAAGCTCC
CAGAATGCCAGAGGCTGCTCCCCGCGTGGCCCCTGCACCAGCAGCTCCTACACCGGCGGCCCCTGCACCA
GCCCCCTCCTGGCCCCTGTCATCTTCTGTCCCTTCCCAGAAAACCTACCAGGGCAGCTACGGTTTCCGTC
TGGGCTTCTTGCATTCTGGGACAGCCAAGTCTGTGACTTGCACGTACTCCCCTGCCCTCAACAAGATGTT
TTGCCAACTGGCCAAGACCTGCCCTGTGCAGCTGTGGGTTGATTCCACACCCCCGCCCGGCACCCGCGTC
CGCGCCATGGCCATCTACAAGCAGTCACAGCACATGACGGAGGTTGTGAGGCGCTGCCCCCACCATGAGC
GCTGCTCAGATAGCGATGGTCTGGCCCCTCCTCAGCATCTTATCCGAGTGGAAGGAAATTTGCGTGTGGA
GTATTTGGATGACAGAAACACTTTTCGACATAGTGTGGTGGTGCCCTATGAGCCGCCTGAGGTTGGCTCT
GACTGTACCACCATCCACTACAACTACATGTGTAACAGTTCCTGCATGGGCGGCATGAACCGGAGGCCCA
TCCTCACCATCATCACACTGGAGGATAGCTCTGGAAACCTACTGGGACGGAACAGCTTTGAGGTGCGTGT
TTGTGCCTGTCCTGGGAGAGACCGGCGCACAGAGGAAGAGAATCTCCGCAAGAAAGGGGAGCCTCACCAC
GAGCTGCCCCCAGGGAGCACTAAGCGAGCACTGCCCAACAACACCAGCTCCTCTCCCCAGCCAAAGAAGA
AACCACTGGATGGAGAATATTTCACCCTTCAGATCCGTGGGCGTGAGCGCTTCGAGATGTTCCGAGAGCC
GAATGAGGCCTTGGAACTCAAGGATGCCCAGGCTGGGAAGGAGCCAGGGGGGAGCAGGGCTCACTCCAGC
CACCTGAAGTCCAAAAAGGGTCAGTCTACCTCCCGCCATAAAAAACTCATGTTCAAGACAGAAGGGCCTG
ACTCAGACGACCCAGCTTTCTTGTACAAAGTGGGAATGGTGAGCAAGGGCGAGGAGCTGTTCACCGGGGT
GGTGCCCATCCTGGTCGAGCTGGACGGCGACGTAAACGGCCACAAGTTCAGCGTGTCCGGCGAGGGCGAG
GGCGATGCCACCTACGGCAAGCTGACCCTGAAGTTCATCTGCACCACCGGCAAGCTGCCCGTGCCCTGGC
CCACCCTCGTGACCACCCTGACCTGGGGCGTGCAGTGCTTCGCCCGCTACCCCGACCACATGAAGCAGCA
CGACTTCTTCAAGTCCGCCATGCCCGAAGGCTACGTCCAGGAGCGCACCATCTTCTTCAAGGACGACGGC
AACTACAAGACCCGCGCCGAGGTGAAGTTCGAGGGCGACACCCTGGTGAACCGCATCGAGCTGAAGGGCA
TCGACTTCAAGGAGGACGGCAACATCCTGGGGCACAAGCTGGAGTACAACGCCATCAGCGACAACGTCTA
TATCACCGCCGACAAGCAGAAGAACGGCATCAAGGCCAACTTCAAGATCCGCCACAACATCGAGGACGGC
AGCGTGCAGCTCGCCGACCACTACCAGCAGAACACCCCCATCGGCGACGGCCCCGTGCTGCTGCCCGACA
ACCACTACCTGAGCACCCAGTCCAAGCTGAGCAAAGACCCCAACGAGAAGCGCGATCACATGGTCCTGCT
GGAGTTCGTGACCGCCGCCGGGATCACTCTCGGCATGGACGAGCTGTACAAGTAACAACTTTATTATACA
TAGTTGATAATTCACTGGCCGTCGAGATCCGGACTAGTGAGGCGGAAAGAACCAGCTGTGGAATGTGTGT
CAGTTAGGGTGTGGAAAGTCCCCAGGCTCCCCAGCAGGCAGAAGTATGCAAAGCATGCATCTCAATTAGT
CAGCAACCAGGTGTGGAAAGTCCCCAGGCTCCCCAGCAGGCAGAAGTATGCAAAGCATGCATCTCAATTA
GTCAGCAACCATAGTCCCGCCCCTAACTCCGCCCATCCCGCCCCTAACTCCGCCCAGTTCCGCCCATTCT
CCGCCCCATGGCTGACTAATTTTTTTTATTTATGCAGAGGCCGAGGCCGCCTCGGCCTCTGAGCTATTCC
AGAAGTAGTGAGGAGGCTTTTTTGGAGGCCTAGGCTTTTGCAAAGATCGATCAAGAGACAGGATGAGGAT
CGTTTCGCATGATTGAACAAGATGGATTGCACGCAGGTTCTCCGGCCGCTTGGGTGGAGAGGCTATTCGG
CTATGACTGGGCACAACAGACAATCGGCTGCTCTGATGCCGCCGTGTTCCGGCTGTCAGCGCAGGGGCGC
CCGGTTCTTTTTGTCAAGACCGACCTGTCCGGTGCCCTGAATGAACTGCAAGACGAGGCAGCGCGGCTAT
CGTGGCTGGCCACGACGGGCGTTCCTTGCGCAGCTGTGCTCGACGTTGTCACTGAAGCGGGAAGGGACTG
GCTGCTATTGGGCGAAGTGCCGGGGCAGGATCTCCTGTCATCTCACCTTGCTCCTGCCGAGAAAGTATCC
ATCATGGCTGATGCAATGCGGCGGCTGCATACGCTTGATCCGGCTACCTGCCCATTCGACCACCAAGCGA
AACATCGCATCGAGCGAGCACGTACTCGGATGGAAGCCGGTCTTGTCGATCAGGATGATCTGGACGAAGA
GCATCAGGGGCTCGCGCCAGCCGAACTGTTCGCCAGGCTCAAGGCGAGCATGCCCGACGGCGAGGATCTC
GTCGTGACCCATGGCGATGCCTGCTTGCCGAATATCATGGTGGAAAATGGCCGCTTTTCTGGATTCATCG
ACTGTGGCCGGCTGGGTGTGGCGGACCGCTATCAGGACATAGCGTTGGCTACCCGTGATATTGCTGAAGA
GCTTGGCGGCGAATGGGCTGACCGCTTCCTCGTGCTTTACGGTATCGCCGCTCCCGATTCGCAGCGCATC
GCCTTCTATCGCCTTCTTGACGAGTTCTTCTGAGCGACTAGTTAACGCGTCGACCAGCTAGCTGGCCAGT
CGACAATCAACCTCTGGATTACAAAATTTGTGAAAGATTGACTGGTATTCTTAACTATGTTGCTCCTTTT
ACGCTATGTGGATACGCTGCTTTAATGCCTTTGTATCATGCTATTGCTTCCCGTATGGCTTTCATTTTCT
CCTCCTTGTATAAATCCTGGTTGCTGTCTCTTTATGAGGAGTTGTGGCCCGTTGTCAGGCAACGTGGCGT
GGTGTGCACTGTGTTTGCTGACGCAACCCCCACTGGTTGGGGCATTGCCACCACCTGTCAGCTCCTTTCC
GGGACTTTCGCTTTCCCCCTCCCTATTGCCACGGCGGAACTCATCGCCGCCTGCCTTGCCCGCTGCTGGA
CAGGGGCTCGGCTGTTGGGCACTGACAATTCCGTGGTGTTGTCGGGGAAATCATCGTCCTTTCCTTGGCT
GCTCGCCTGTGTTGCCACCTGGATTCTGCGCGGGACGTCCTTCTGCTACGTCCCTTCGGCCCTCAATCCA
GCGGACCTTCCTTCCCGCGGCCTGCTGCCGGCTCTGCGGCCTCTTCCGCGTCTTCGCCTTCGCCCTCAGA
CGAGTCGGATCTCCCTTTGGGCCGCCTCCCCGCCTGAGATCCTTTAAGACCAATGACTTACAAGGCAGCT
GTAGATCTTAGCCACTTTTTAAAAGAAAAGGGGGGACTGGAAGGGCTAATTCACTCCCAACGAAGACAAG
ATCTGCTTTTTGCTTGTACTGGGTCTCTCTGGTTAGACCAGATCTGAGCCTGGGAGCTCTCTGGCTAACT
AGGGAACCCACTGCTTAAGCCTCAATAAAGCTTGCCTTGAGTGCTTCAAGTAGTGTGTGCCCGTCTGTTG
TGTGACTCTGGTAACTAGAGATCCCTCAGACCCTTTTAGTCAGTGTGGAAAATCTCTAGCAGTAGTAGTT
CATGTCATCTTATTATTCAGTATTTATAACTTGCAAAGAAATGAATATCAGAGAGTGAGAGGAACTTGTT
TATTGCAGCTTATAATGGTTACAAATAAAGCAATAGCATCACAAATTTCACAAATAAAGCATTTTTTTCA
CTGCATTCTAGTTGTGGTTTGTCCAAACTCATCAATGTATCTTATCATGTCTGGCTCTAGCTATCCCGCC
CCTAACTCCGCCCAGTTCCGCCCATTCTCCGCCCCATGGCTGACTAATTTTTTTTATTTATGCAGAGGCC
GAGGCCGCCTCTGCCTCTGAGCTATTCCAGAAGTAGTGAGGAGGCTTTTTTGGAGGCCTAGGCTTTTGCG
TCGAGACGTACCCAATTCGCCCTATAGTGAGTCGTATTACGCGCGCTCACTGGCCGTCGTTTTACAACGT
CGTGACTGGGAAAACCCTGGCGTTACCCAACTTAATCGCCTTGCAGCACATCCCCCTTTCGCCAGCTGGC
GTAATAGCGAAGAGGCCCGCACCGATCGCCCTTCCCAACAGTTGCGCAGCCTGAATGGCGAATGG
[124 nt withheld, positions 4686-4809]
C
[91 nt withheld, positions 4811-4901]
A
[49 nt withheld, positions 4903-4951]
CCTTTGACGTTGGAGTCCACGTTCTTT
[37 nt withheld, positions 4979-5015]
ACCCTATCTCGGTCTATTCTTTTGATTTATAAGGGATTTTGCCGATTTCGGCCTATTGGTTAAAAAATGA
GCTGATTTAACAAAAATTTAACGCGAATTTTAACAAAATATTAACGTTTACAATTTCCCAGGTGGCACTT
TTCGGGGAAATGTGCGCGGAACCCCTATTTGTTTATTTTTCTAAATACATTCAAATATGTATCCGCTCAT
GAGACAATAACCCTGATAAATGCTTCAATAATATTGAAAAAGGAAGAGTATGAGTATTCAACATTTCCGT
GTCGCCCTTATTCCCTTTTTTGCGGCATTTTGCCTTCCTGTTTTTGCTCACCCAGAAACGCTGGTGAAAG
TAAAAGATGCTGAAGATCAGTTGGGTGCACGAGTGGGTTACATCGAACTGGATCTCAACAGCGGTAAGAT
CCTTGAGAGTTTTCGCCCCGAAGAACGTTTTCCAATGATGAGCACTTTTAAAGTTCTGCTATGTGGCGCG
GTATTATCCCGTGTTGACGCCGGGCAAGAGCAACTCGGTCGCCGCATACACTATTCTCAGAATGACTTGG
TTGAGTACTCACCAGTCACAGAAAAGCATCTTACGGATGGCATGACAGTAAGAGAATTATGCAGTGCTGC
CATAACCATGAGTGATAACACTGCGGCCAACTTACTTCTGACAACGATCGGAGGACCGAAGGAGCTAACC
GCTTTTTTGCACAACATGGGGGATCATGTAACTCGCCTTGATCGTTGGGAACCGGAGCTGAATGAAGCCA
TACCAAACGACGAGCGTGACACCACGATGCCTGTAGCAATGGCAACAACGTTGCGCAAACTATTAACTGG
CGAACTACTTACTCTAGCTTCCCGGCAACAATTAATAGACTGGATGGAGGCGGATAAAGTTGCAGGACCA
CTTCTGCGCTCGGCCCTTCCGGCTGGCTGGTTTATTGCTGATAAATCTGGAGCCGGTGAGCGTGGGTCTC
GCGGTATCATTGCAGCACTGGGGCCAGATGGTAAGCCCTCCCGTATCGTAGTTATCTACACGACGGGGAG
TCAGGCAACTATGGATGAACGAAATAGACAGATCGCTGAGATAGGTGCCTCACTGATTAAGCATTGGTAA
CTGTCAGACCAAGTTTACTCATATATACTTTAGATTGATTTAAAACTTCATTTTTAATTTAAAAGGATCT
AGGTGAAGATCCTTTTTGATAATCTCATGACCAAAATCCCTTAACGTGAGTTTTCGTTCCACTGAGCGTC
AGACCCCGTAGAAAAGATCAAAGGATCTTCTTGAGATCCTTTTTTTCTGCGCGTAATCTGCTGCTTGCAA
ACAAAAAAACCACCGCTACCAGCGGTGGTTTGTTTGCCGGATCAAGAGCTACCAACTCTTTTTCCGAAGG
TAACTGGCTTCAGCAGAGCGCAGATACCAAATACTGTTCTTCTAGTGTAGCCGTAGTTAGGCCACCACTT
CAAGAACTCTGTAGCACCGCCTACATACCTCGCTCTGCTAATCCTGTTACCAGTGGCTGCTGCCAGTGGC
GATAAGTCGTGTCTTACCGGGTTGGACTCAAGACGATAGTTACCGGATAAGGCGCAGCGGTCGGGCTGAA
CGGGGGGTTCGTGCACACAGCCCAGCTTGGAGCGAACGACCTACACCGAACTGAGATACCTACAGCGTGA
GCTATGAGAAAGCGCCACGCTTCCCGAAGGGAGAAAGGCGGACAGGTATCCGGTAAGCGGCAGGGTCGGA
ACAGGAGAGCGCACGAGGGAGCTTCCAGGGGGAAACGCCTGGTATCTTTATAGTCCTGTCGGGTTTCGCC
ACCTCTGACTTGAGCGTCGATTTTTGTGATGCTCGTCAGGGGGGCGGAGCCTATGGAAAAACGCCAGCAA
CGCGGCCTTTTTACGGTTCCTGGCCTTTTGCTGGCCTTTTGCTCACATGTTCTTTCCTGCGTTATCCCCT
GATTCTGTGGATAACCGTATTACCGCCTTTGAGTGAGCTGATACCGCTCGCCGCAGCCGAACGACCGAGC
GCAGCGAGTCAGTGAGCGAGGAAGCGGAAGAGCGCCCAATACGCAAACCGCCTCTCCCCGCGCGTTGGCC
GATTCATTAATGCAGCTGGCACGACAGGTTTCCCGACTGGAAAGCGGGCAGTGAGCGCAACGCAATTAAT
GTGAGTTAGCTCACTCATTAGGCACCCCAGGCTTTACACTTTATGCTTCCGGCTCGTATGTTGTGTGGAA
TTGTGAGCGGATAACAATTTCACACAGGAAACAGCTATGACCATGATTACGCCAAGCGCGCAATTTAACC
CTCACTAAAGGGAACAAAAGCTGGAGCTGCAAGCTTAATGTAGTCTTATGCAATACTCTTGTAGTCTTGC
AACATGGTAACGATGAGTTAGCAACATGCCTTACAAGGAGAGAAAAAGCACCGTGCATGCCGATTGGTGG
AAGTAAGGTGGTACGATCGTGCCTTATTAGGAAGGCAACAGACGGGTCTGACATGGATTGGACGAACCAC
TGAATTGCCGCATTGCAGAGATATTGTATTTAAGTGCCTAGCTCGATACAATAAACGGGTCTCTCTGGTT
AGACCAGATCTGAGCCTGGGAGCTCTCTGGCTAACTAGGGAACCCACTGCTTAAGCCTCAATAAAGCTTG
CCTTGAGTGCTTCAAGTAGTGTGTGCCCGTCTGTTGTGTGACTCTGGTAACTAGAGATCCCTCAGACCCT
TTTAGTCAGTGTGGAAAATCTCTAGCAGTGGCGCCCGAACAGGGACTTGAAAGCGAAAGGGAAACCAGAG
GAGCTCTCTCGACGCAGGACTCGGCTTGCTGAAGCGCGCACGGCAAGAGGCGAGGGGCGGCGACTGGTGA
GTACGCCAAAAATTTTGACTAGCGGAGGCTAGAAGGAGAGAGATGGGTGCGAGAGCGTCAGTATTAAGCG
GGGGAGAATTAGATCGCGATGGGAAAAAATTCGGTTAAGGCCAGGGGGAAAGAAAAAATATAAATTAAAA
CATATAGTATGGGCAAGCAGGGAGCTAGAACGATTCGCAGTTAATCCTGGCCTGTTAGAAACATCAGAAG
GCTGTAGACAAATACTGGGACAGCTACAACCATCCCTTCAGACAGGATCAGAAGAACTTAGATCATTATA
TAATACAGTAGCAACCCTCTATTGTGTGCATCAAAGGATAGAGATAAAAGACACCAAGGAAGCTTTAGAC
AAGATAGAGGAAGAGCAAAACAAAAGTAAGACCACCGCACAGCAAGCGGCCGGCCGCTGATCTTCAGACC
TGGAGGAGGAGATATGAGGGACAATTGGAGAAGTGAATTATATAAATATAAAGTAGTAAAAATTGAACCA
TTAGGAGTAGCACCCACCAAGGCAAAGAGAAGAGTGGTGCAGAGAGAAAAAAGAGCAGTGGGAATAGGAG
CTTTGTTCCTTGGGTTCTTGGGAGCAGCAGGAAGCACTATGGGCGCAGCGTCAATGACGCTGACGGTACA
GGCCAGACAATTATTGTCTGGTATAGTGCAGCAGCAGAACAATTTGCTGAGGGCTATTGAGGCGCAACAG
CATCTGTTGCAACTCACAGTCTGGGGCATCAAGCAGCTCCAGGCAAGAATCCTGGCTGTGGAAAGATACC
TAAAGGATCAACAGCTCCTGGGGATTTGGGGTTGCTCTGGAAAACTCATTTGCACCACTGCTGTGCCTTG
GAATGCTAGTTGGAGTAATAAATCTCTGGAACAGATTTGGAATCACACGACCTGGATGGAGTGGGACAGA
GAAATTAACAATTACACAAGCTTAATACACTCCTTAATTGAAGAATCGCAAAACCAGCAAGAAAAGAATG
AACAAGAATTATTGGAATTAGATAAATGGGCAAGTTTGTGGAATTGGTTTAACATAACAAATTGGCTGTG
GTATATAAAATTATTCATAATGATAGTAGGAGGCTTGGTAGGTTTAAGAATAGTTTTTGCTGTACTTTCT
ATAGTGAATAGAGTTAGGCAGGGATATTCACCATTATCGTTTCAGACCCACCTCCCAACCCCGAGGGGAC
CCGACAGGCCCGAAGGAATAGAAGAAGAAGGTGGAGAGAGAGACAGAGACAGATCCATTCGATTAGTGAA
CGGATCTCGACGGTATCGCCGAATTCACAAATGGCAGTATTCATCCACAATTTTAAAAGAAAAGGGGGGA
TTGGGGGGTACAGTGCAGGGGAAAGAATAGTAGACATAATAGCAACAGACATACAAACTAAAGAATTACA
AAAACAAATTACAAAAATTCAAAATTTTATCGATAAGCTTGATATCACCATGATTACGCCAAGCTATCAA
CTTTGTATAGAAAAGTTGGGCTCCGGTGCCCGTCAGTGGGCAGAGCGCACATCGCCCACAGTCCCCGAGA
AGTTGGGGGGAGGGGTCGGCAATTGAACCGGTGCCTAGAGAAGGTGGCGCGGGGTAAACTGGGAAAGTGA
TGTCGTGTACTGGCTCCGCCTTTTTCCCGAGGGTGGGGGAGAACCGTATATAAGTGCAGTAGTCGCCGTG
AACGTTCTTTTTCGCAACGGGTTTGCCGCCAGAACACAGGTAAGTGCCGTGTGTGGTTCCCGCGGGCCTG
GCCTCTTTACGGGTTATGGCCCTTGCGTGCCTTGAATTACTTCCACCTGGCTGCAGTACGTGATTCTTGA
TCCCGAGCTTCGGGTTGGAAGTGGGTGGGAGAGTTCGAGGCCTTGCGCTTAAGGAGCCCCTTCGCCTCGT
GCTTGAGTTGAGGCCTGGCCTGGGCGCTGGGGCCGCCGCGTGCGAATCTGGTGGCACCTTCGCGCCTGTC
TCGCTGCTTTCGATAAGTCTCTAGCCATTTAAAATTTTTGATGACCTGCTGCGACGCTTTTTTTCTGGCA
AGATAGTCTTGTAAATGCGGGCCAAGATCTGCACACTGGTATTTCGGTTTTTGGGGCCGCGGGCGGCGAC
GGGGCCCGTGCGTCCCAGCGCACATGTTCGGCGAGGCGGGGCCTGCGAGCGCGGCCACCGAGAATCGGAC
GGGGGTAGTCTCAAGCTGGCCGGCCTGCTCTGGTGCCTGGCCTCGCGCCGCCGTGTATCGCCCCGCCCTG
GGCGGCAAGGCTGGCCCGGTCGGCACCAGTTGCGTGAGCGGAAAGATGGCCGCTTCCCGGCCCTGCTGCA
GGGAGCTCAAAATGGAGGACGCGGCGCTCGGGAGAGCGGGCGGGTGAGTCACCCACACAAAGGAAAAGGG
CCTTTCCGTCCTCAGCCGTCGCTTCATGTGACTCCACGGAGTACCGGGCGCCGTCCAGGCACCTCGATTA
GTTCTCGAGCTTTTGGAGTACGTCGTCTTTAGGTTGGGGGGAGGGGTTTTATGCGATGGAGTTTCCCCAC
ACTGAGTGGGTGGAGACTGAAGTTAGGCCAGCTTGGCACTTGATGTAATTCTCCTTGGAATTTGCCCTTT
TTGAGTTTGGATCTTGGTTCATTCTCAAGCCTCAGACAGTGGTTCAAAGTTTTTTTCTTCCATTTCAGGT
GTCGTGAGGAATTCAAGTTT
Features (pLannotate 1.2.2; 33 found; start..end, strand, type, name):
     20..1198    +  CDS            p53: human tumor suppressor protein that is often mutated in cancers; Homo sapiens TP53; responds to cellular stresses to regulate the expression of target genes
   1203..1223    -  protein_bind   attB2: mutant version of attB; core recombination site for the Gateway® BP reaction BP Clonase™
   1226..1945    +  CDS            mCerulean: enhanced monomeric variant of CFP (Rizzo et al., 2004) mammalian codon-optimized
   1946..1966    -  protein_bind   attB3: mutant version of attB; core recombination site for the Gateway® BP reaction BP Clonase™
   2025..2354    +  promoter       SV40 promoter: SV40 enhancer and early promoter
   2389..3183    +  CDS            NeoR/KanR: aminoglycoside phosphotransferase from Tn5; aph(3')-II (or nptII); confers resistance to neomycin, kanamycin, and G418 (Geneticin®)
   3225..3813    +  misc_feature   WPRE: woodchuck hepatitis virus posttranscriptional regulatory element
   3821..3886    +  CDS            nef (fragment): NEF_HV1Z2 - Experimental evidence at protein level: Swiss-Prot protein existence level 1. Extracellular Nef protein targets CD4(+) T-lymphocytes for apoptosis by interacting with CXCR4 surface receptors. From Human immunodeficiency virus type 1 group M subtype D (isolate Z2/CDC-Z34) (HIV-1).
   3888..4121    +  LTR            3' LTR (ΔU3): self-inactivating 3' long terminal repeat (LTR) from HIV-1
   4193..4314    +  polyA_signal   SV40 poly(A) signal: SV40 polyadenylation signal
   4333..4468    +  rep_origin     SV40 ori: SV40 origin of replication
   4501..4519    -  promoter       T7 promoter: promoter for bacteriophage T7 RNA polymerase
   4527..4682    +  CDS            lacZα (fragment): LacZα fragment of β-galactosidase; lacZ fragment
   4686..5141    +  rep_origin     f1 ori (sequence partly withheld): f1 bacteriophage origin of replication; arrow indicates direction of (+) strand synthesis
   5170..5274    +  promoter       AmpR promoter: bla
   5275..6135    +  CDS            AmpR: β-lactamase; bla; confers resistance to ampicillin, carbenicillin, and related antibiotics
   6306..6894    +  rep_origin     ori: high-copy-number ColE1/pMB1/pBR322/pUC origin of replication
   7077..7169    +  CDS            lacI (fragment): lac repressor; lacI; The lac repressor binds to the lac operator to inhibit transcription in E. coli. This inhibition can be relieved by adding lactose or isopropyl-β-D-thiogalactopyranoside (IPTG).
   7182..7203    +  protein_bind   CAP binding site: CAP binding activates transcription in the presence of cAMP. E. coli catabolite activator protein
   7218..7248    +  promoter       lac promoter: promoter for the E. coli lac operon
   7256..7272    +  protein_bind   lac operator: The lac repressor binds to the lac operator to inhibit transcription in E. coli. This inhibition can be relieved by adding lactose or isopropyl-β-D-thiogalactopyranoside (IPTG). lac repressor encoded by lacI
   7320..7336    +  promoter       T3 promoter (fragment): promoter for bacteriophage T3 RNA polymerase
   7364..7585    +  promoter       RSV promoter: Rous sarcoma virus enhancer/promoter
   7592..7772    +  LTR            5' LTR (truncated): truncated 5' long terminal repeat (LTR) from HIV-1
   7819..7944    +  misc_feature   HIV-1 Ψ: packaging signal of human immunodeficiency virus type 1
   7928..8266    +  CDS            HIV-1 gag (fragment): gag protein from human immunodeficiency virus 1; gag
   8441..8674    +  misc_feature   RRE: The Rev response element (RRE) of HIV-1 allows for Rev-dependent mRNA export from the nucleus to the cytoplasm.
   9051..9151    +  CDS            Rev (fragment): human immunodeficiency virus 1 (HIV-1) Rev protein; rev; enhances nuclear export of unspliced and incompletely spliced viral mRNAs
   9196..9313    +  misc_feature   cPPT/CTS: central polypurine tract and central termination sequence of HIV-1
   9313..9331    -  misc_feature   MCS (fragment): pBluescript multiple cloning site
   9353..9373    +  protein_bind   attB4: mutant version of attB; core recombination site for the Gateway® BP reaction BP Clonase™
   9374..10552   +  promoter       EF-1α promoter: strong constitutive promoter for human elongation factor EF-1α
  10559..14      +  protein_bind   attB1 (across the origin): mutant version of attB; core recombination site for the Gateway® BP reaction BP Clonase™
