[The description below was written by a language model from this plasmid's Addgene catalogue record and pLannotate feature annotations shown in this document.]
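Description:
pRRLNeo-pEF1a-p53ashL344P-mCerulean is a third-generation, self-inactivating HIV-1 lentiviral transfer vector built on the pRRL backbone (10,565 bp in total) for stable expression of a fluorescently tagged human p53 mutant in mammalian cells. In bacteria it is maintained through a ColE1/pUC-type origin and ampicillin resistance; the catalogue lists it as low copy and propagated in a recombination-deficient strain, as is usual for LTR-containing plasmids. An f1 origin and remnants of a pBluescript-type lac region are also present. The viral genome is transcribed from a chimeric RSV promoter/truncated 5' LTR and carries the Ψ packaging signal with a partial gag sequence, the RRE for Rev-dependent nuclear export, the cPPT/CTS, a WPRE to boost transcript expression, and a ΔU3 3' LTR that inactivates LTR promoter activity after integration.

The payload was assembled by multisite Gateway recombination, as shown by the attB4, attB1, attB2 and attB3 sites that flank the three modules: the EF-1α promoter, the TP53 coding sequence (1,179 bp), and a C-terminal mCerulean, a monomeric cyan fluorescent protein. The p53 insert carries the L344P substitution, which according to the depositor abolishes both dimerization and tetramerization, together with seven silent changes that make the transcript resistant to a published p53 shRNA, so the transgene can be expressed while endogenous p53 is knocked down. Downstream, an SV40 promoter drives NeoR for G418 selection of transduced cells. The construct comes from work on p53 tetramerization in individual living cells, where an oligomerization-defective fusion of this kind would suit use as a monomeric control, although the record does not spell out that role.
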