Addgene plasmid #69581: pRRLNeo-pEF1a-p53ashL344P-mCerulean
Purpose: Expresses p53-L344P mutant tagged with mCerulean
Depositing lab: Galit Lahav. Depositing organization: Harvard Medical School. Publication: Activation and control of p53 tetramerization in individual living cells. Gaglia G, Guan Y, Shah JV, Lahav G. Proc Natl Acad Sci U S A. 2013 Sep 17;110(38):15497-501. doi: 10.1073/pnas.1311126110. Epub 2013 Sep 4. PubMed 24006363.
Backbone
  Vector backbone: pRRL
  Backbone size w/o insert (bp): 7429
  Total vector size (bp): 10565
  Modifications to backbone: neomycin resistance
  Vector type: Mammalian Expression, Lentiviral
  Selectable markers: Neomycin (select with G418)
Growth in bacteria
  Bacterial resistance: Ampicillin, 100 μg/mL
  Growth temperature: 37°C
  Growth strain: Stbl3
  Copy number: Low Copy
Gene/Insert
  Gene/Insert name: p53-L344P
  Species: H. sapiens (human)
  Insert size (bp): 1179
  Mutation: p53 L344P mutation that prevents oliogomerization and 7 silent mutations in p53 DNA to prevent targeting by shRNA at positions C777T, T778A, C779G, A781T, G782C, T786A, T789C
  Entrez Gene: TP53 (a.k.a. BCC7, BMFS5, LFS1, P53, TRP53)
  Promoter: EF1alpha
  Tag / fusion protein: mCerulean (C terminal on insert)
  Cloning method: Gateway Cloning
  Sequencing primers: 5′ CAAGTTTGTACAAAAAAGCAGGCT
Terms and licenses: Academic/Nonprofit Terms; Industry Terms: Not Available to Industry
Depositor comments: This mutant will not dimerize nor tetramerize. The silent mutations prevent targeting by shRNA p53 published in Brummelkamp et al Science. 2002;296:550–3.
How to cite: pRRLNeo-pEF1a-p53ashL344P-mCerulean was a gift from Galit Lahav (Addgene plasmid # 69581 ; http://n2t.net/addgene:69581 ; RRID:Addgene_69581)
