>Addgene plasmid #69581 | pRRLNeo-pEF1a-p53ashL344P-mCerulean | addgene partial sequence | sequence record 127589 | pBABE3 5'-ACCCTAACTGACACACATTCC-3'
AATTATCAACTATGTATAATAAAGTTGTTACTTGTACAGCTCGTCCATGCCGAGAGTGATCCCGGCGGCG
GTCACGAACTCCAGCAGGACCATGTGATCGCGCTTCTCGTTGGGGTCTTTGCTCAGCTTGGACTGGGTGC
TCAGGTAGTGGTTGTCGGGCANCAGCACGGGGCCGTCGCCGATGGGGGTGTTCTGCTGGTAGTGGTCGGC
GAGCTGCACGCTGCCGTCCTCGATGTTGTGGCGGATCTTGAAGTTGGCCTTGATGCCGTTCTTCTGCTTG
TCGGCGGTGATATAGACGTTGTC
