>Addgene plasmid #69581 | pRRLNeo-pEF1a-p53ashL344P-mCerulean | addgene partial sequence | sequence record 127590 | hP53_660F 5'-cacatgacggaggttgtgag-3'
GCGATGGTCTGGCCCCTCCTCAGCATCTTATCCGAGTGGAGGGAAATTTGCGTGTGGAGTATTTGGATGA
CAGAAACACTTTTCGACATAGTGTGGTGGTGCCCTATGAGCCGCCTGAGGTTGGCTCTGACTGTACCACC
ATCCACTACAACTACATGTGTAACAGTTCCTGCATGGGCGGCATGAACCGGAGGCCCATCCTCACCATCA
TCACACTGGAGGATAGCTCTGGAAACCTACTGGGACGGAACAGCTTTGAGGTGCGTGTTTGTGCCTGTCC
TGGGAGAGACCGGCGCACAGAGGAAGAGAATCTCCGCAAGAAAGGGGAGCCTCACCACGAGCTGCCCCCA
GGGAGCACTAAGCGAGCACTGCCCAACAACACCAGCTCCTCTCCCCAGCCAAAGAAGAAACCACTGGATG
GAGAATATTTCACCCTTCAGATCCGTGGGCGTGAGCGCTTCGAGATGTTCCGAGAGCCGAATGAGGCCTT
GGAACTCAAGGATGCCCAGGCTGGGAAGGAGCCA
